>Addgene plasmid #23535 | pDONR223-RIOK2 | depositor partial sequence | sequence record 10790 | Author sequence, M13pUC-fwd
AATGATTTTATTTTGACTGATAGTGACCTGTTCGTTGCAACAAATTGATGAGCAATGCTTTTTTATAATG
CCAACTTTGTACAAAAAAGTTGGCATGGGGAAAGTGAATGTGGCCAAGTTGCGTTACATGAGCCGAGATG
ACTTCAGGGTCTTGACCGCGGTTGAAATGGGCATGAAGAACCATGAAATTGTTCCCGGCAGTTTGATTGC
TTCTATAGCCAGCCTTAAACATGGTGGCTGTAATAAAGTTTTAAGAGAATTAGTGAAACATAAACTCATA
GCTTGGGAGCGTACCAAAACTGTCCAGGGCTATCGGTTGACAAATGCAGGATATGATTACCTAGCTTTGA
AAACACTTTCTTCTAGGCAAGTAGTTGAGTCTGTTGGAAACCAGATGGGTGTTGGCAAAGAATCAGATAT
TTACATTGTTGCAAATGAAGAAGGACAACAATTTGCATTAAAGCTTCACAGACTAGGAAGAACCTCGTTT
CGAAATTTGAAAAACAAACGCGATTATCATAAATATAGGCACAATGTGTCATGGCTATATTTATCTCGTC
TCTCTGCCATGAAGGAATTTGCCTATATGAAGGCATTGTATGAGAGGAAATTTCCAGTTCCAAAGCCAAT
TGATTACAATCGTCATGCAGTGGTCATGGAACTCATAAATGGTTATCCACTATGTCAGATACACCATGTT
GAAGATCCTGCATCAGTATATGATGAAGCTATGGAACTAATTGTCAAACTTGCAAATCATGGGCTGATTC
ATGGAGATTTTAATGAATTTAATCTCATTTTGGATGAAAGTGACCATATCACCATGATTGATTTTCCACA
GATGGTTTCAACTTCTCATCCCAATGCTGAGTGGTATTTTGAACAGGAGAA
