>Addgene plasmid #23535 | pDONR223-RIOK2 | addgene partial sequence | sequence record 29273 | 23535 with M13pUC-fwd
TAATGATTTTATTTTGACTGATAGTGACCTGTTCGTTGCAACAAATTGATGAGCAATGCTTTTTTATAAT
GCCAACTTTGTACAAAAAAGTTGGCATGGGGAAAGTGAATGTGGCCAAGTTGCGTTACATGAGCCGAGAT
GACTTCAGGGTCTTGACCGCGGTTGAAATGGGCATGAAGAACCATGAAATTGTTCCCGGCAGTTTGATTG
CTTCTATAGCCAGCCTTAAACATGGTGGCTGTAATAAAGTTTTAAGAGAATTAGTGAAACATAAACTCAT
AGCTTGGGAGCGTACCAAAACTGTCCAGGGCTATCGGTTGACAAATGCAGGATATGATTACCTAGCTTTG
AAAACACTTTCTTCTAGGCAAGTAGTTGAGTCTGTTGGAAACCAGATGGGTGTTGGCAAAGAATCAGATA
TTTACATTGTTGCAAATGAAGAAGGACAACAATTTGCATTAAAGCTTCACAGACTAGGAAGAACCTCGTT
TCGAAATTTGAAAAACAAACGCGATTATCATAAATATAGGCACAATGTGTCATGGCTATATTTATCTCGT
CTCTCTGCCATGAAGGAATTTGCCTATATGAAGGCATT
