>Addgene plasmid #23535 | pDONR223-RIOK2 | depositor partial sequence | sequence record 47058 | Author sequence, M13-rev
AATATCAGCTGGGATGGCAATAATGATTTTATTTTGACTGATAGTGACCTGTTCGTTGCAACAAATTGAT
AAGCAATGCTTTCTTATAATGCCAACTTTGTACAAGAAAGTTGGCAATTCTCCCCAAAAGCTGGCTGCTT
CCAAACTTGATTTGATATTTTGCATGTTTTCCCTACGTTGCTTGGTAAATATATTTGCTTCTCCTTTCTG
CAATCGACGTCTGACAGCTGATTTTTGCTGTTTTGTCAACTGACGTTTCACCTTCTGTTTCACCAGTTCT
GGAGGAATTGTTGAACAGCTTACAGCACTGCCTGAAGAAGTGATACTCAGAGTTCTTGTTCTATACTGAT
TCATAGCTCCCACATTTTCTTCATCTCTGAAAGGCCTGAATTCTCTATTTAATGACGACAAGGCAATTAG
ATGAGGGCATTCATCTTCATACTCGTCAGAGCCAGCAGGGACTCCTCCTTGAACTCTCTGACCATCTTGC
CTGTTGTAATTTTCAGTTCTGTTTTTCTCCTCAGAAAATTCAGTTACAGAGTTGTTTTCAACAACCTGCC
CTTTTATTTCTTCTAAAGCTTGATTGAATTCAGTCATTTCAAAACTCCGTGCATCAGCACTCTCTTCTGA
TAAACTGTCTTCCTTTATTTGTTCAGGGTCTCCAGATGATCTGCAATAGCAGCCCTCTGATTCTTCTAGA
CAGTTCCGTTCACTTTCATTTTCTGACCCGTAAACCTCTGCTTTTTCTGCCACTTCTCCATCTGAAAATG
AGAATTCAGATCCCTC
