[The description below was written by a language model from this plasmid's Addgene catalogue record.]
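Description:
pDONR223-RIOK2 is a Gateway entry-type clone built on the Invitrogen pDONR223 donor backbone (about 5 kb without insert) and carrying the open reading frame of human RIOK2 (RIO kinase 2, also known as RIO2) as an insert of roughly 1.66 kb. It is a high-copy bacterial plasmid maintained in E. coli under spectinomycin selection. The record provides no feature table, so the origin of replication and the exact recombination sites are not listed. As a product of Gateway cloning into a donor vector, however, the ORF would be expected to sit between att sites that allow it to be moved by recombination into destination vectors. M13 forward and reverse primer sites flanking the insert are used for sequence verification.

The ORF was deliberately cloned without a stop codon, so that transfer into a suitable destination vector places it in frame with a C-terminal epitope tag and a stop codon supplied by that vector. The plasmid is a shuttle and storage clone only; the depositors state that it should not be transfected directly, and no promoter for the insert is recorded. They point to a companion set of lentiviral destination vectors (pLX301 to pLX304) for expressing such ORFs in mammalian cells. The catalogue entry notes sequence differences from the reference, listed as C430T, T447A and T453A plus one further mismatch, but it does not state their effect on the encoded protein. The clone belongs to a kinase ORF collection associated with a study of resistance to RAF inhibition, in which such ORFs served gain-of-function expression screening.
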