Addgene plasmid #23535: pDONR223-RIOK2
Depositing lab: William Hahn & David Root. Depositing organization: Dana-Farber Cancer Institute. Publication: COT drives resistance to RAF inhibition through MAP kinase pathway reactivation. Johannessen CM, Boehm JS, Kim SY, Thomas SR, Wardwell L, Johnson LA, Emery CM, Stransky N, Cogdill AP, Barretina J, Caponigro G, Hieronymus H, Murray RR, Salehi-Ashtiani K, Hill DE, Vidal M, Zhao JJ, Yang X, Alkan O, Kim S, Harris JL, Wilson CJ, Myer VE, Finan PM, Root DE, Roberts TM, Golub T, Flaherty KT, Dummer R, Weber BL, Sellers WR, Schlegel R, Wargo JA, Hahn WC, Garraway LA. Nature. 2010 Dec 16;468(7326):968-72. doi: 10.1038/nature09627 PubMed 21107320.
Backbone
  Vector backbone: pDONR223
  Backbone manufacturer: Invitrogen
  Backbone size w/o insert (bp): 5005
  Vector type: Gateway Donor vector
Growth in bacteria
  Bacterial resistance: Spectinomycin, 50 μg/mL
  Growth temperature: 37°C
  Growth strain: DH5alpha
  Copy number: High Copy
Gene/Insert
  Gene/Insert name: RIOK2 (alt name: RIO kinase 2 (yeast))
  Species: H. sapiens (human)
  Insert size (bp): 1659
  Mutation: C430T, T447A,T453A,1MM
  Entrez Gene: RIOK2 (a.k.a. RIO2)
  Cloning method: Gateway Cloning
  Sequencing primers: 5′ M13pUC-fwd; 3′ M13rev
Terms and licenses: Academic/Nonprofit Terms; Industry Terms: Not Available to Industry
Depositor comments: The ORF has no Stop codon. This design enables easy recombination into a destination vector to add an epitope tag of choice and Stop codon to the ORF. Do NOT use this plasmid directly for transfections. A set of 4 custom lentiviral vectors is available ( pLX301 (http://www.addgene.org/25895/) , pLX302 (http://www.addgene.org/25896/) , pLX303 (http://www.addgene.org/25897/) , pLX304 (http://www.addgene.org/25890/) ) to be used to express these ORFs in mammalian cells. These plasmids are not included in the kit and must be ordered separately.
How to cite: pDONR223-RIOK2 was a gift from William Hahn & David Root (Addgene plasmid # 23535 ; http://n2t.net/addgene:23535 ; RRID:Addgene_23535)
